>Addgene plasmid #78047 | MAPK8 gRNA (BRDN0001487083) | addgene full sequence | sequence record 189072 | Addgene Assembled Sequence
CCCGGGTGCAAAGATGGATAAAGTTTTAAACAGAGAGGAATCTTTGCAGCTAATGGACCTTCTAGGTCTT
GAAAGGAGTGGGAATTGGCTCCGGTGCCCGTCAGTGGGCAGAGCGCACATCGCCCACAGTCCCCGAGAAG
TTGGGGGGAGGGGTCGGCAATTGATCCGGTGCCTAGAGAAGGTGGCGCGGGGTAAACTGGGAAAGTGATG
TCGTGTACTGGCTCCGCCTTTTTCCCGAGGGTGGGGGAGAACCGTATATAAGTGCAGTAGTCGCCGTGAA
CGTTCTTTTTCGCAACGGGTTTGCCGCCAGAACACAGGTAAGTGCCGTGTGTGGTTCCCGCGGGCCTGGC
CTCTTTACGGGTTATGGCCCTTGCGTGCCTTGAATTACTTCCACCTGGCTGCAGTACGTGATTCTTGATC
CCGAGCTTCGGGTTGGAAGTGGGTGGGAGAGTTCGAGGCCTTGCGCTTAAGGAGCCCCTTCGCCTCGTGC
TTGAGTTGAGGCCTGGCCTGGGCGCTGGGGCCGCCGCGTGCGAATCTGGTGGCACCTTCGCGCCTGTCTC
GCTGCTTTCGATAAGTCTCTAGCCATTTAAAATTTTTGATGACCTGCTGCGACGCTTTTTTTCTGGCAAG
ATAGTCTTGTAAATGCGGGCCAAGATCTGCACACTGGTATTTCGGTTTTTGGGGCCGCGGGCGGCGACGG
GGCCCGTGCGTCCCAGCGCACATGTTCGGCGAGGCGGGGCCTGCGAGCGCGGCCACCGAGAATCGGACGG
GGGTAGTCTCAAGCTGGCCGGCCTGCTCTGGTGCCTGGCCTCGCGCCGCCGTGTATCGCCCCGCCCTGGG
CGGCAAGGCTGGCCCGGTCGGCACCAGTTGCGTGAGCGGAAAGATGGCCGCTTCCCGGCCCTGCTGCAGG
GAGCTCAAAATGGAGGACGCGGCGCTCGGGAGAGCGGGCGGGTGAGTCACCCACACAAAGGAAAAGGGCC
TTTCCGTCCTCAGCCGTCGCTTCATGTGACTCCACGGAGTACCGGGCGCCGTCCAGGCACCTCGATTAGT
TCTCGAGCTTTTGGAGTACGTCGTCTTTAGGTTGGGGGGAGGGGTTTTATGCGATGGAGTTTCCCCACAC
TGAGTGGGTGGAGACTGAAGTTAGGCCAGCTTGGCACTTGATGTAATTCTCCTTGGAATTTGCCCTTTTT
GAGTTTGGATCTTGGTTCATTCTCAAGCCTCAGACAGTGGTTCAAAGTTTTTTTCTTCCATTTCAGGTGT
CGTGACGTACGGCCACCATGACCGAGTACAAGCCCACGGTGCGCCTCGCCACCCGCGACGACGTCCCCAG
GGCCGTACGCACCCTCGCCGCCGCGTTCGCCGACTACCCCGCCACGCGCCACACCGTCGATCCGGACCGC
CACATCGAGCGGGTCACCGAGCTGCAAGAACTCTTCCTCACGCGCGTCGGGCTCGACATCGGCAAGGTGT
GGGTCGCGGACGACGGCGCCGCCGTGGCGGTCTGGACCACGCCGGAGAGCGTCGAAGCGGGGGCGGTGTT
CGCCGAGATCGGCCCGCGCATGGCCGAGTTGAGCGGTTCCCGGCTGGCCGCGCAGCAACAGATGGAAGGC
CTCCTGGCGCCGCACCGGCCCAAGGAGCCCGCGTGGTTCCTGGCCACCGTCGGAGTCTCGCCCGACCACC
AGGGCAAGGGTCTGGGCAGCGCCGTCGTGCTCCCCGGAGTGGAGGCGGCCGAGCGCGCCGGGGTGCCCGC
CTTCCTGGAGACCTCCGCGCCCCGCAACCTCCCCTTCTACGAGCGGCTCGGCTTCACCGTCACCGCCGAC
GTCGAGGTGCCCGAAGGACCGCGCACCTGGTGCATGACCCGCAAGCCCGGTGCCTGAACGCGTTAAGTCG
ACAATCAACCTCTGGATTACAAAATTTGTGAAAGATTGACTGGTATTCTTAACTATGTTGCTCCTTTTAC
GCTATGTGGATACGCTGCTTTAATGCCTTTGTATCATGCTATTGCTTCCCGTATGGCTTTCATTTTCTCC
TCCTTGTATAAATCCTGGTTGCTGTCTCTTTATGAGGAGTTGTGGCCCGTTGTCAGGCAACGTGGCGTGG
TGTGCACTGTGTTTGCTGACGCAACCCCCACTGGTTGGGGCATTGCCACCACCTGTCAGCTCCTTTCCGG
GACTTTCGCTTTCCCCCTCCCTATTGCCACGGCGGAACTCATCGCCGCCTGCCTTGCCCGCTGCTGGACA
GGGGCTCGGCTGTTGGGCACTGACAATTCCGTGGTGTTGTCGGGGAAATCATCGTCCTTTCCTTGGCTGC
TCGCCTGTGTTGCCACCTGGATTCTGCGCGGGACGTCCTTCTGCTACGTCCCTTCGGCCCTCAATCCAGC
GGACCTTCCTTCCCGCGGCCTGCTGCCGGCTCTGCGGCCTCTTCCGCGTCTTCGCCTTCGCCCTCAGACG
AGTCGGATCTCCCTTTGGGCCGCCTCCCCGCGTCGACTTTAAGACCAATGACTTACAAGGCAGCTGTAGA
TCTTAGCCACTTTTTAAAAGAAAAGGGGGGACTGGAAGGGCTAATTCACTCCCAACGAAGACAAGATCTG
CTTTTTGCTTGTACTGGGTCTCTCTGGTTAGACCAGATCTGAGCCTGGGAGCTCTCTGGCTAACTAGGGA
ACCCACTGCTTAAGCCTCAATAAAGCTTGCCTTGAGTGCTTCAAGTAGTGTGTGCCCGTCTGTTGTGTGA
CTCTGGTAACTAGAGATCCCTCAGACCCTTTTAGTCAGTGTGGAAAATCTCTAGCAGTACGTATAGTAGT
TCATGTCATCTTATTATTCAGTATTTATAACTTGCAAAGAAATGAATATCAGAGAGTGAGAGGAACTTGT
TTATTGCAGCTTATAATGGTTACAAATAAAGCAATAGCATCACAAATTTCACAAATAAAGCATTTTTTTC
ACTGCATTCTAGTTGTGGTTTGTCCAAACTCATCAATGTATCTTATCATGTCTGGCTCTAGCTATCCCGC
CCCTAACTCCGCCCATCCCGCCCCTAACTCCGCCCAGTTCCGCCCATTCTCCGCCCCATGGCTGACTAAT
TTTTTTTATTTATGCAGAGGCCGAGGCCGCCTCGGCCTCTGAGCTATTCCAGAAGTAGTGAGGAGGCTTT
TTTGGAGGCCTAGGGACGTACCCAATTCGCCCTATAGTGAGTCGTATTACGCGCGCTCACTGGCCGTCGT
TTTACAACGTCGTGACTGGGAAAACCCTGGCGTTACCCAACTTAATCGCCTTGCAGCACATCCCCCTTTC
GCCAGCTGGCGTAATAGCGAAGAGGCCCGCACCGATCGCCCTTCCCAACAGTTGCGCAGCCTGAATGGCG
AATGGG
[124 nt withheld, positions 3367-3490]
C
[91 nt withheld, positions 3492-3582]
A
[49 nt withheld, positions 3584-3632]
CCTTTGACGTTGGAGTCCACGTTCTTT
[37 nt withheld, positions 3660-3696]
ACCCTATCTCGGTCTATTCTTTTGATTTATAAGGGATTTTGCCGATTTCGGCCTATTGGTTAAAAAATGA
GCTGATTTAACAAAAATTTAACGCGAATTTTAACAAAATATTAACGCTTACAATTTAGGTGGCACTTTTC
GGGGAAATGTGCGCGGAACCCCTATTTGTTTATTTTTCTAAATACATTCAAATATGTATCCGCTCATGAG
ACAATAACCCTGATAAATGCTTCAATAATATTGAAAAAGGAAGAGTATGAGTATTCAACATTTCCGTGTC
GCCCTTATTCCCTTTTTTGCGGCATTTTGCCTTCCTGTTTTTGCTCACCCAGAAACGCTGGTGAAAGTAA
AAGATGCTGAAGATCAGTTGGGTGCACGAGTGGGTTACATCGAACTGGATCTCAACAGCGGTAAGATCCT
TGAGAGTTTTCGCCCCGAAGAACGTTTTCCAATGATGAGCACTTTTAAAGTTCTGCTATGTGGCGCGGTA
TTATCCCGTATTGACGCCGGGCAAGAGCAACTCGGTCGCCGCATACACTATTCTCAGAATGACTTGGTTG
AGTACTCACCAGTCACAGAAAAGCATCTTACGGATGGCATGACAGTAAGAGAATTATGCAGTGCTGCCAT
AACCATGAGTGATAACACTGCGGCCAACTTACTTCTGACAACGATCGGAGGACCGAAGGAGCTAACCGCT
TTTTTGCACAACATGGGGGATCATGTAACTCGCCTTGATCGTTGGGAACCGGAGCTGAATGAAGCCATAC
CAAACGACGAGCGTGACACCACGATGCCTGTAGCAATGGCAACAACGTTGCGCAAACTATTAACTGGCGA
ACTACTTACTCTAGCTTCCCGGCAACAATTAATAGACTGGATGGAGGCGGATAAAGTTGCAGGACCACTT
CTGCGCTCGGCCCTTCCGGCTGGCTGGTTTATTGCTGATAAATCTGGAGCCGGTGAGCGTGGGTCTCGCG
GTATCATTGCAGCACTGGGGCCAGATGGTAAGCCCTCCCGTATCGTAGTTATCTACACGACGGGGAGTCA
GGCAACTATGGATGAACGAAATAGACAGATCGCTGAGATAGGTGCCTCACTGATTAAGCATTGGTAACTG
TCAGACCAAGTTTACTCATATATACTTTAGATTGATTTAAAACTTCATTTTTAATTTAAAAGGATCTAGG
TGAAGATCCTTTTTGATAATCTCATGACCAAAATCCCTTAACGTGAGTTTTCGTTCCACTGAGCGTCAGA
CCCCGTAGAAAAGATCAAAGGATCTTCTTGAGATCCTTTTTTTCTGCGCGTAATCTGCTGCTTGCAAACA
AAAAAACCACCGCTACCAGCGGTGGTTTGTTTGCCGGATCAAGAGCTACCAACTCTTTTTCCGAAGGTAA
CTGGCTTCAGCAGAGCGCAGATACCAAATACTGTTCTTCTAGTGTAGCCGTAGTTAGGCCACCACTTCAA
GAACTCTGTAGCACCGCCTACATACCTCGCTCTGCTAATCCTGTTACCAGTGGCTGCTGCCAGTGGCGAT
AAGTCGTGTCTTACCGGGTTGGACTCAAGACGATAGTTACCGGATAAGGCGCAGCGGTCGGGCTGAACGG
GGGGTTCGTGCACACAGCCCAGCTTGGAGCGAACGACCTACACCGAACTGAGATACCTACAGCGTGAGCT
ATGAGAAAGCGCCACGCTTCCCGAAGGGAGAAAGGCGGACAGGTATCCGGTAAGCGGCAGGGTCGGAACA
GGAGAGCGCACGAGGGAGCTTCCAGGGGGAAACGCCTGGTATCTTTATAGTCCTGTCGGGTTTCGCCACC
TCTGACTTGAGCGTCGATTTTTGTGATGCTCGTCAGGGGGGCGGAGCCTATGGAAAAACGCCAGCAACGC
GGCCTTTTTACGGTTCCTGGCCTTTTGCTGGCCTTTTGCTCACATGTTCTTTCCTGCGTTATCCCCTGAT
TCTGTGGATAACCGTATTACCGCCTTTGAGTGAGCTGATACCGCTCGCCGCAGCCGAACGACCGAGCGCA
GCGAGTCAGTGAGCGAGGAAGCGGAAGAGCGCCCAATACGCAAACCGCCTCTCCCCGCGCGTTGGCCGAT
TCATTAATGCAGCTGGCACGACAGGTTTCCCGACTGGAAAGCGGGCAGTGAGCGCAACGCAATTAATGTG
AGTTAGCTCACTCATTAGGCACCCCAGGCTTTACACTTTATGCTTCCGGCTCGTATGTTGTGTGGAATTG
TGAGCGGATAACAATTTCACACAGGAAACAGCTATGACCATGATTACGCCAAGCGCGCAATTAACCCTCA
CTAAAGGGAACAAAAGCTGGAGCTGCAAGCTTAATGTAGTCTTATGCAATACTCTTGTAGTCTTGCAACA
TGGTAACGATGAGTTAGCAACATGCCTTACAAGGAGAGAAAAAGCACCGTGCATGCCGATTGGTGGAAGT
AAGGTGGTACGATCGTGCCTTATTAGGAAGGCAACAGACGGGTCTGACATGGATTGGACGAACCACTGAA
TTGCCGCATTGCAGAGATATTGTATTTAAGTGCCTAGCTCGATACATAAACGGGTCTCTCTGGTTAGACC
AGATCTGAGCCTGGGAGCTCTCTGGCTAACTAGGGAACCCACTGCTTAAGCCTCAATAAAGCTTGCCTTG
AGTGCTTCAAGTAGTGTGTGCCCGTCTGTTGTGTGACTCTGGTAACTAGAGATCCCTCAGACCCTTTTAG
TCAGTGTGGAAAATCTCTAGCAGTGGCGCCCGAACAGGGACTTGAAAGCGAAAGGGAAACCAGAGGAGCT
CTCTCGACGCAGGACTCGGCTTGCTGAAGCGCGCACGGCAAGAGGCGAGGGGCGGCGACTGGTGAGTACG
CCAAAAATTTTGACTAGCGGAGGCTAGAAGGAGAGAGATGGGTGCGAGAGCGTCAGTATTAAGCGGGGGA
GAATTAGATCGCGATGGGAAAAAATTCGGTTAAGGCCAGGGGGAAAGAAAAAATATAAATTAAAACATAT
AGTATGGGCAAGCAGGGAGCTAGAACGATTCGCAGTTAATCCTGGCCTGTTAGAAACATCAGAAGGCTGT
AGACAAATACTGGGACAGCTACAACCATCCCTTCAGACAGGATCAGAAGAACTTAGATCATTATATAATA
CAGTAGCAACCCTCTATTGTGTGCATCAAAGGATAGAGATAAAAGACACCAAGGAAGCTTTAGACAAGAT
AGAGGAAGAGCAAAACAAAAGTAAGACCACCGCACAGCAAGCGGCCGCTGATCTTCAGACCTGGAGGAGG
AGATATGAGGGACAATTGGAGAAGTGAATTATATAAATATAAAGTAGTAAAAATTGAACCATTAGGAGTA
GCACCCACCAAGGCAAAGAGAAGAGTGGTGCAGAGAGAAAAAAGAGCAGTGGGAATAGGAGCTTTGTTCC
TTGGGTTCTTGGGAGCAGCAGGAAGCACTATGGGCGCAGCGTCAATGACGCTGACGGTACAGGCCAGACA
ATTATTGTCTGGTATAGTGCAGCAGCAGAACAATTTGCTGAGGGCTATTGAGGCGCAACAGCATCTGTTG
CAACTCACAGTCTGGGGCATCAAGCAGCTCCAGGCAAGAATCCTGGCTGTGGAAAGATACCTAAAGGATC
AACAGCTCCTGGGGATTTGGGGTTGCTCTGGAAAACTCATTTGCACCACTGCTGTGCCTTGGAATGCTAG
TTGGAGTAATAAATCTCTGGAACAGATTTGGAATCACACGACCTGGATGGAGTGGGACAGAGAAATTAAC
AATTACACAAGCTTAATACACTCCTTAATTGAAGAATCGCAAAACCAGCAAGAAAAGAATGAACAAGAAT
TATTGGAATTAGATAAATGGGCAAGTTTGTGGAATTGGTTTAACATAACAAATTGGCTGTGGTATATAAA
ATTATTCATAATGATAGTAGGAGGCTTGGTAGGTTTAAGAATAGTTTTTGCTGTACTTTCTATAGTGAAT
AGAGTTAGGCAGGGATATTCACCATTATCGTTTCAGACCCACCTCCCAACCCCGAGGGGACCCAGAGAGG
GCCTATTTCCCATGATTCCTTCATATTTGCATATACGATACAAGGCTGTTAGAGAGATAATTAGAATTAA
TTTGACTGTAAACACAAAGATATTAGTACAAAATACGTGACGTAGAAAGTAATAATTTCTTGGGTAGTTT
GCAGTTTTAAAATTATGTTTTAAAATGGACTATCATATGCTTACCGTAACTTGAAAGTATTTCGATTTCT
TGGCTTTATATATCTTGTGGAAAGGACGAAACACCGAGAAACTGCAACCAACAGTAGTTTTAGAGCTAGA
AATAGCAAGTTAAAATAAGGCTAGTCCGTTATCAACTTGAAAAAGTGGCACCGAGTCGGTGCTTTTTTAA
GCTTGGCGTAACTAGATCTTGAGACAAATGGCAGTATTCATCCACAATTTTAAAAGAAAAGGGGGGATTG
GGGGGTACAGTGCAGGGGAAAGAATAGTAGACATAATAGCAACAGACATACAAACTAAAGAATTACAAAA
ACAAATTACAAAAATTCAAAATTTTCGGGTTTATTACAGGGACAGCAGAGATCCACTTTGGCGCCGGCTC
GAGGGGG
Features (pLannotate 1.2.2; 29 found; start..end, strand, type, name):
     14..80      +  CDS            small t antigen (fragment): SV40 (simian virus 40) small t antigen
    106..317     +  promoter       EF-1α core promoter: core promoter for human elongation factor EF-1α
    318..1256    +  intron         EF-1α intron A: intron upstream of the start codon of human EF-1α
   1278..1877    +  CDS            PuroR (fragment): puromycin N-acetyltransferase; pac from Streptomyces; confers resistance to puromycin
   1893..2481    +  misc_feature   WPRE: woodchuck hepatitis virus posttranscriptional regulatory element
   2532..2551    +  misc_feature   cPPT/CTS (fragment): central polypurine tract and central termination sequence of HIV-1
   2553..2786    +  LTR            3' LTR (ΔU3): self-inactivating 3' long terminal repeat (LTR) from HIV-1
   2864..2985    +  polyA_signal   SV40 poly(A) signal: SV40 polyadenylation signal
   3025..3160    +  rep_origin     SV40 ori: SV40 origin of replication
   3181..3199    -  promoter       T7 promoter: promoter for bacteriophage T7 RNA polymerase
   3207..3362    +  CDS            lacZα (fragment): LacZα fragment of β-galactosidase; lacZ fragment
   3367..3795    +  rep_origin     f1 ori (sequence partly withheld): f1 bacteriophage origin of replication; arrow indicates direction of (+) strand synthesis
   3848..3952    +  promoter       AmpR promoter: bla
   3953..4813    +  CDS            AmpR: β-lactamase; bla; confers resistance to ampicillin, carbenicillin, and related antibiotics
   4984..5572    +  rep_origin     ori: high-copy-number ColE1/pMB1/pBR322/pUC origin of replication
   5755..5847    +  CDS            lacI (fragment): lac repressor; lacI; The lac repressor binds to the lac operator to inhibit transcription in E. coli. This inhibition can be relieved by adding lactose or isopropyl-β-D-thiogalactopyranoside (IPTG).
   5860..5881    +  protein_bind   CAP binding site: CAP binding activates transcription in the presence of cAMP. E. coli catabolite activator protein
   5896..5926    +  promoter       lac promoter: promoter for the E. coli lac operon
   5934..5950    +  protein_bind   lac operator: The lac repressor binds to the lac operator to inhibit transcription in E. coli. This inhibition can be relieved by adding lactose or isopropyl-β-D-thiogalactopyranoside (IPTG). lac repressor encoded by lacI
   5995..6013    +  promoter       T3 promoter: promoter for bacteriophage T3 RNA polymerase
   6041..6267    +  promoter       RSV promoter: Rous sarcoma virus enhancer/promoter
   6268..6448    +  LTR            5' LTR (truncated): truncated 5' long terminal repeat (LTR) from HIV-1
   6495..6620    +  misc_feature   HIV-1 Ψ: packaging signal of human immunodeficiency virus type 1
   6604..6967    +  CDS            HIV-1 gag (fragment): gag protein from human immunodeficiency virus 1; gag
   7113..7346    +  misc_feature   RRE: The Rev response element (RRE) of HIV-1 allows for Rev-dependent mRNA export from the nucleus to the cytoplasm.
   7723..7749    +  CDS            Rev (fragment): human immunodeficiency virus 1 (HIV-1) Rev protein; rev; enhances nuclear export of unspliced and incompletely spliced viral mRNAs
   7753..7993    +  promoter       U6 promoter: RNA polymerase III promoter for human U6 snRNA
   8023..8098    +  misc_RNA       gRNA scaffold: guide RNA scaffold for the Streptococcus pyogenes CRISPR/Cas9 system
   8154..8271    +  misc_feature   cPPT/CTS: central polypurine tract and central termination sequence of HIV-1
