[The description below was written by a language model from this plasmid's Addgene catalogue record and pLannotate feature annotations shown in this document.]
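Description:
MAPK8 gRNA (BRDN0001487083) is a third-generation lentiviral CRISPR guide plasmid built on the lentiGuide-Puro backbone. It expresses a single guide RNA against human MAPK8 (also known as JNK1). The depositor notes that the guide was designed against several MAPK8 reference transcripts. In bacteria the plasmid is maintained at high copy through a ColE1/pUC-type origin and selected with ampicillin via the β-lactamase gene. The annotated sequence also shows an f1 origin, an SV40 origin and lac-region remnants carried over from the backbone.

The transfer cassette begins with an RSV promoter fused to a truncated HIV-1 5' LTR, which makes genomic RNA production Tat-independent. This is followed by the Ψ packaging signal with a partial gag sequence, the Rev response element and a cPPT/CTS, and the cassette ends in a self-inactivating ΔU3 3' LTR with a downstream SV40 polyadenylation signal. Within this unit, the human U6 RNA polymerase III promoter drives the MAPK8 targeting spacer joined to the Streptococcus pyogenes Cas9 guide scaffold. Separately, an EF-1α core promoter with its intron A drives puromycin N-acetyltransferase so that transduced mammalian cells can be selected. A WPRE downstream of the resistance gene enhances transcript expression.

The plasmid does not encode Cas9. It is meant to be used with a separate Cas9 vector such as lentiCas9-Blast, or in cell lines that already express Cas9, to disrupt MAPK8. It is an individual clone corresponding to a human kinome gRNA library, and the guide comes from work on optimizing sgRNA design for high on-target activity and reduced off-target effects.
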