Addgene plasmid #78047: MAPK8 gRNA (BRDN0001487083)
Purpose: 3rd generation lentiviral gRNA plasmid targeting human MAPK8
Depositing lab: John Doench & David Root. Depositing organization: Broad Institute. Publication: Optimized sgRNA design to maximize activity and minimize off-target effects of CRISPR-Cas9. Doench JG, Fusi N, Sullender M, Hegde M, Vaimberg EW, Donovan KF, Smith I, Tothova Z, Wilen C, Orchard R, Virgin HW, Listgarten J, Root DE. Nat Biotechnol. 2016 Jan 18. doi: 10.1038/nbt.3437. PubMed 26780180.
Backbone
  Vector backbone: lentiGuide-Puro
  Backbone manufacturer: Zhang Lab (Addgene plasmid # 52963)
  Vector type: Mammalian Expression, Lentiviral, CRISPR
  Selectable markers: Puromycin
Growth in bacteria
  Bacterial resistance: Ampicillin, 100 μg/mL
  Growth temperature: 37°C
  Growth strain: DH5alpha
  Copy number: High Copy
Gene/Insert
  Gene/Insert name: MAPK8 (alt names: MAPK8; NM_001278547.1)
  gRNA/shRNA sequence: AGAAACTGCAACCAACAGTA
  Species: H. sapiens (human)
  Entrez Gene: MAPK8 (a.k.a. JNK, JNK-46, JNK1, JNK1A2, JNK21B1/2, PRKM8, SAPK1, SAPK1c)
  Promoter: hU6
  Cloning method: Unknown
  Sequencing primers: 5′ U6-F; 3′ pS2-R
Terms and licenses: Academic/Nonprofit Terms; Industry Terms: Not Available to Industry
Depositor comments: The gRNA was designed to target the following Genbank reference sequence(s): NM_001278547.1,NM_002750.3,NM_139046.2,NM_139049.2. Note that this plasmid does NOT contain Cas9. It should be used in conjunction with lentiCas9-Blast (Addgene #52962) or otherwise with cell lines already expressing Cas9. Browse the full kinome gRNA library at http://www.addgene.org/pooled-library/broadgpp-human-kinome/ or visit http://www.broadinstitute.org/rnai/public/ for detailed protocols and information.
How to cite: MAPK8 gRNA (BRDN0001487083) was a gift from John Doench & David Root (Addgene plasmid # 78047 ; http://n2t.net/addgene:78047 ; RRID:Addgene_78047)
