>Addgene plasmid #78047 | MAPK8 gRNA (BRDN0001487083) | depositor partial sequence | sequence record 145506 | Target Sequence
AGAAACTGCAACCAACAGTA
