>Addgene plasmid #78047 | MAPK8 gRNA (BRDN0001487083) | addgene partial sequence | sequence record 151772 | hU6-F 5'-GAGGGCCTATTTCCCATGATT-3'
ATAATTAGAATTAATTTGACTGTAAACACAAAGATATTAGTACAAAATACGTGACGTAGAAAGTAATAAT
TTCTTGGGTAGTTTGCAGTTTTAAAATTATGTTTTAAAATGGACTATCATATGCTTACCGTAACTTGAAA
GTATTTCGATTTCTTGGCTTTATATATCTTGTGGAAAGGACGAAACACCGAGAAACTGCAACCAACAGTA
GTTTTAGAGCTAGAAATAGCAAGTTAAAATAAGGCTAGTCCGTTATCAACTTGAAAAAGTGGCACCGAGT
CGGTGCTTTTTTAAGCTTGGCGTAACTAGATCTTGAGACAAATGGCAGTATTCATCCACAATTTTAAAAG
AAAAGGGGGGATTGGGGGGTACAGTGCAGGGGAAAGAATAGTAGACATAATAGCAACAGACATACAAACT
AAAGAATTACAAAAACAAATTACAAAAATTCAAAATTTTCGGGTTTATTACAGGGACAGCAGAGATCCAC
TTTGGCGCCGGCTCGAGGGGGCCCGGGTGCAAAGATGGATAAAGTTTTAAACAGAGAGGAATCTTTGCAG
CTAATGGACCTTCTAGGTCTTGAAAGGAGTGGGAATTGGCTCCGGTGCCCGTCAGTGGGCAGAGCGCACA
TCGCCCACAGTCCCCGAGAAGTTGGGGGGAGGGGTCGGCAATTGATCCGGTGCCTAGAGAAGGTGGCGCG
GGGTAAACTGGGAAAGTGATGTCGTGTACTGGCTCCGCCTTTTTCCCGAGGGTGGGGGAGAACCGTATAT
AAGTGCAGTAGTCGCCGTGAACGTTCTT
